>Addgene plasmid #134129 | pIW090 | addgene full sequence | sequence record 270308 | Addgene NGS Result
ATGCGGCGGGACCAGAGAAAAATCACTCAGGGTCAATGCCAGCGCTTCGTTAATACAGATGTAGGTGTTG
GCACCATGCATCGATCCCGCGAAATTAATACGACTCACTATAGGGAGACCACAACGGTTTCCCTCTAGAA
ATAATTTTGTTTAACTTTAAGAAGGAGATATACATATGGAGGCGGAGGTCGATAAGCTGGAACTGATGTT
CCAGAAAGCTGAGTCTGATCTGGATTACATTCAATACAGGCTGGAATATGAAATCAAGACTAATCATCCT
GATTCAGCAAGTGAGAAAAATCCAGTTACACTCTTAAAGGAATTGTCAGTGATAAAGTCTCGATATCAAA
CTTTGTATGCCCGCTTTAAACCAGTTGCTGTTGAGCAGAAAGAGAGTAAGAGCCGCATTTGTGCTACTGT
GAAAAAGACTATGAATATGATACAAAAACTACAGAAGCAAACAGACCTGGAGCTGTCACCACTGACTAAA
GAAGAGAAAACTGCGGCAGAGCAATTCAAATTTCACATGCCAGATTTATGAGGATCCGGGCCCTGTACAA
GATCCTGTAAAACGACGGCCAGTGAATTGGAATTCGCTAGCTCTAGAAATAATTTTGTTTAACTTTAAGA
AGGAGATATACATATGGGCAGCAGCCATCATCATCATCATCACAGCAGCGGATCTGGTGGTGGTGGTGGT
GAAAACCTGTACTTCCAGGGATCCATGGTGAGCAAGGGCGAGGAGCTGTTCACCGGGGTGGTGCCCATCC
TGGTCGAGCTGGACGGCGACGTAAACGGCCACAAGTTCAGCGTGTCCGGCGAGGGCGAGGGCGATGCCAC
CTACGGCAAGCTGACCCTGAAGTTCATCTGCACCACCGGCAAGCTGCCCGTGCCCTGGCCCACCCTCGTG
ACCACCCTGACCTACGGCGTGCAGTGCTTCAGCCGCTACCCCGACCACATGAAGCAGCACGACTTCTTCA
AGTCCGCCATGCCCGAAGGCTACGTCCAGGAGCGCACCATCTTCTTCAAGGACGACGGCAACTACAAGAC
CCGCGCCGAGGTGAAGTTCGAGGGCGACACCCTGGTGAACCGCATCGAGCTGAAGGGCATCGACTTCAAG
GAGGACGGCAACATCCTGGGGCACAAGCTGGAGTACAACTACAACAGCCACAACGTCTATATCATGGCCG
ACAAGCAGAAGAACGGCATCAAGGTGAACTTCAAGATCCGCCACAACATCGAGGACGGCAGCGTGCAGCT
CGCCGACCACTACCAGCAGAACACCCCCATCGGCGACGGCCCCGTGCTGCTGCCCGACAACCACTACCTG
AGCACCCAGTCCGCCCTGAGCAAAGACCCCAACGAGAAGCGCGATCACATGGTCCTGCTGGAGTTCGTGA
CCGCCGCCGGGATCACTCTCGGCATGGACGAGCTGTACAAGGGTAGTGGTAGTGGTAGTCATATGGCCTC
GTCAGATCTGGAACAATTATGCTCTCATGTTAATGAAAAGATTGGCAATATTAAGAAAACCTTATCATTA
AGAAACTGTGGCCAGGAACCTACCTTGAAAACTGTATTAAATAAAATAGGAGATGAGATCATTGTAATAA
ATGAACTTCTAAATAAATTGGAATTGGAAATTCAGTATCAAGAACAAACCAACAATTCACTCAAGGAACT
CTGTGAATCTCTTGAAGAAGATTACAAAGACATAGAACATCTTAAAGAAAACGTTCCTTCCCATTTGCCT
CAAGTAACAGTAACCCAGAGCTGTGTTAAGGGATCAGATCTTGATCCTGAAGAACCAATCAAAGTTGAAG
AACCTGAACCCGTAAAGAAGCCTCCCAAAGAGCAAAGAAGTATTAAGGAAATGCCATTTATAACTTGTGA
TGAGTTCAATGGTGTTCCTTCGTACATGAAATCCCGCTTAACCTATAATCAAATTAATGATGTTATTAAA
GAAATCAACAAGGCAGTAATTAGTAAATATAAAATCCTACATCAGCCAAAAAAGTCTATGAATTCTGTGA
CCAGAAATCTCTATCACAGATTTATTGATGAAGAAACGAAGGATACCAAAGGTCGTTATTTTATAGTGGA
AGCTGACATAAAGGAGTTCACAACTTTGGCCGCGGATGCAAAGTTTCACGTGTTACTGAATATTTTACGA
CACTGCCGGAGGCTATCAGAGGTCCGAGGGGGAGGACTTACTCGTTATGTTATAACCTGAAAGCTTCGCC
AGGGTTTTCCCAGTCGAGCTCGATATCGGTACCAGCGGATAACAATTTCACATCCGGATTCGCGAACGCG
TCTCGAGAGATCCGGCTGCTAACAAAGCCCGAAAGGAAGCTGAGTTGGCTGCTGCCACCGCTGAGCAATA
ACTAGCATAACCCCTTGGGGCCTCTAAACGGGTCTTGAGGGGTTTTTTGCTGAAAGGAGGAACTATATCC
GACTAGTAGCCCGCCTAATGAGCGGGCTTTTTTTTAATTCCCCTATTTGTTTATTTTTCTAAATACATTC
AAATATGTATCCGCTCATGAGACAATAACCCTGATAAATGCTTCAATAATATTGAAAAAGGAAGAGTATG
AGTATTCAACATTTCCGTGTCGCCCTTATTCCCTTTTTTGCGGCATTTTGCCTTCCTGTTTTTGCTCACC
CAGAAACGCTCGTGAAAGTAAAAGACGCAGAGGACCAATTGGGGGCACGAGTGGGATACATAGAACTGGA
CTTGAATAGCGGTAAAATCCTTGAGAGTTTTCGCCCTGAAGAGCGTTTTCCAATGATGAGCACTTTCAAA
GTTCTGCTATGTGGAGCAGTATTATCCCGTGTAGATGCGGGGCAAGAGCAACTCGGACGACGAATACACT
ATTCGCAGAATGACTTGGTTGAATACTCCCCAGTGACAGAAAAGCACCTTACGGACGGAATGACGGTAAG
AGAATTATGTAGTGCCGCCATAACGATGAGTGATAACACTGCGGCGAACTTACTTCTGACAACCATCGGT
GGACCGAAGGAATTAACCGCTTTTTTGCACAATATGGGAGACCATGTAACTCGCCTTGACCGTTGGGAAC
CAGAACTGAATGAAGCCATACCAAACGACGAGCGAGACACCACAATGCCTGCGGCAATGGCAACAACATT
ACGCAAACTATTAACTGGCGAACTACTTACTCTGGCTTCACGGCAACAATTAATAGACTGGCTTGAAGCG
GATAAAGTTGCAGGACCACTACTGCGTTCGGCACTTCCTGCTGGCTGGTTTATTGCTGATAAATCTGGGG
CAGGAGAGCGTGGTTCACGGGGTATCATTGCCGCACTTGGACCAGATGGTAAGCCTTCCCGTATCGTAGT
TATCTACACGACGGGTAGTCAGGCAACTATGGACGAACGAAATAGACAGATTGCTGAAATAGGGGCTTCA
CTGATTAAGCATTGGTAAACCGATACAATTAAAGGCTCCTTTTGGAGCCTTTTTTTTTGGACGGACCGGT
AGAAAAGATCAAAGGATCTTCTTGAGATCCTTTTTTTCTGCGCGTAATCTGCTGCTTGCAAACAAAAAAA
CCACCGCTACCAGCGGTGGTTTGTTTGCCGGATCAAGAGCTACCAACTCTTTTTCCGAAGGTAACTGGCT
TCAGCAGAGCGCAGATACCAAATACTGTCCTTCTAGTGTAGCCGTAGTTAGGCCACCACTTCAAGAACTC
TGTAGCACCGCCTACATACCTCGCTCTGCTAATCCTGTTACCAGTGGCTGCTGCCAGTGGCGATAAGTCG
TGTCTTACCGGGTTGGACTCAAGACGATAGTTACCGGATAAGGCGCAGCGGTCGGGCTGAACGGGGGGTT
CGTGCACACAGCCCAGCTTGGAGCGAACGACCTACACCGAACTGAGATACCTACAGCGTGAGCTATGAGA
AAGCGCCACGCTTCCCGAAGGGAGAAAGGCGGACAGGTATCCGGTAAGCGGCAGGGTCGGAACAGGAGAG
CGCACGAGGGAGCTTCCAGGGGGAAACGCCTGGTATCTTTATAGTCCTGTCGGGTTTCGCCACCTCTGAC
TTGAGCGTCGATTTTTGTGATGCTCGTCAGGGGGGCGGAGCCTATGGAAAAACGCCAGCAACGCGGCCTT
TTTACGGTTCCTGGCCTTTTGCTGGCCTTTTGCTCACATGTTCTTTCCTGCGTTATCCCCTGATTCTGTG
GATAACCGTATTACCGCCTTTGAGTGAGCTGATACCGCTCGCCGCAGCCGAACGACCGAGCGCAGCGAGT
CAGTGAGCGAGGAAGCGGAAGAGCGCCTGATGCGGTATTTTCTCCTTACGCATCTGTGCGGTATTTCACA
CCGCAATGGTGCACTCTCAGTACAATCTGCTCTGATGCCGCATAGTTAAGCCAGTATACACTCCGCTATC
GCTACGTGACTGGGTCATGGCTGCGCCCCGACACCCGCCAACACCCGCTGACGCGCCCTGACGGGCTTGT
CTGCTCCCGGCATCCGCTTACAGACAAGCTGTGACCGTCTCCGGGAGCTGCATGTGTCAGAGGTTTTCAC
CGTCATCACCGAAACGCGCGAGGCAGCTGCGGTAAAGCTCATCAGCGTGGTCGTGAAGCGATTCACAGAT
GTCTGCCTGTTCATCCGCGTCCAGCTCGTTGAGTTTCTCCAGAAGCGTTAATGTCTGGCTTCTGATAAAG
CGGGCCATGTTAAGGGCGGTTTTTTCCTGTTTGGTCACTGATGCCTCCGTGTAAGGGGGATTTCTGTTCA
TGGGGTAATGATACCGATGAAACGAGAGAGGATGCTCACGATACGGGTTACTGATGATGAACATGCCCGG
TTACTGGAACGTTGTGAGGGTAAACAACTGGCGGTATGG
Features (pLannotate 1.2.2; 21 found; start..end, strand, type, name):
      1..69      -  CDS            YPB2_ECOLX (fragment): Protein predicted: Swiss-Prot protein existence level 4. From Escherichia coli.
     96..114     +  promoter       T7 promoter: promoter for bacteriophage T7 RNA polymerase
    146..168     +  RBS            RBS: efficient ribosome binding site from bacteriophage T7 gene 10 (Olins and Rangwala, 1989)
    176..538     +  CDS            SKA2: SKA2_HUMAN - Also known as FAM33A. Experimental evidence at protein level: Swiss-Prot protein existence level 1. Component of the SKA1 complex, a microtubule-binding subcomplex of the outer kinetochore that is essential for proper chromosome segregation (PubMed:17093495, PubMed:19289083, PubMed:23085020). Required for timely anaphase onset during mitosis, when chromosomes undergo bipolar attachment on spindle microtubules leading to silencing of the spindle checkpoint (PubMed:17093495). The SKA1 complex is a direct component of the kinetochore-microtubule interface and directly associates with
    566..587     -  CDS            lacZα (fragment): LacZα fragment of β-galactosidase; lacZ fragment
    614..636     +  RBS            RBS: efficient ribosome binding site from bacteriophage T7 gene 10 (Olins and Rangwala, 1989)
    656..672     +  CDS            capTEV™ (fragment): composite tag for in vivo biotinylation, TEV protease cleavage, and 6xHis tagging
    685..701     -  CDS            9xHis (fragment): 9xHis affinity tag
    701..719     +  CDS            TEV site (fragment): tobacco etch virus (TEV) protease recognition and cleavage site
    725..1441    +  CDS            EGFP: EGFP is a basic (constitutively fluorescent) green fluorescent protein published in 1996, derived from Aequorea victoria. It is reported to be a rapidly-maturing weak dimer with moderate acid sensitivity.
   1463..2227    +  CDS            SKA1: SKA1_HUMAN - Also known as C18orf24. Experimental evidence at protein level: Swiss-Prot protein existence level 1. Component of the SKA1 complex, a microtubule-binding subcomplex of the outer kinetochore that is essential for proper chromosome segregation (PubMed:17093495, PubMed:19289083, PubMed:23085020). Required for timely anaphase onset during mitosis, when chromosomes undergo bipolar attachment on spindle microtubules leading to silencing of the spindle checkpoint (PubMed:17093495). The SKA1 complex is a direct component of the kinetochore-microtubule interface and directly associates wi
   2237..2255    -  CDS            lacZα (fragment): LacZα fragment of β-galactosidase; lacZ fragment
   2325..2374    +  CDS            SET1 (fragment): solubility-enhancement tag derived from T7 phage gene 10B
   2382..2429    +  terminator     T7 terminator: transcription terminator for bacteriophage T7 RNA polymerase
   2496..2587    +  promoter       AmpR promoter: bla
   2588..3445    +  CDS            bla: BLAT_ECOLX - Experimental evidence at protein level: Swiss-Prot protein existence level 1. TEM-type are the most prevalent beta-lactamases in enterobacteria; they hydrolyze the beta-lactam bond in susceptible beta-lactam antibiotics, thus conferring resistance to penicillins and cephalosporins. TEM-3 and TEM-4 are capable of hydrolyzing cefotaxime and ceftazidime. TEM-5 is capable of hydrolyzing ceftazidime. TEM-6 is capable of hydrolyzing ceftazidime and aztreonam. TEM-8/CAZ-2, TEM- 16/CAZ-7 and TEM-24/CAZ-6 are markedly active against ceftazidime. IRT- 4 shows resistance to beta-lactamase in
   3452..3491    +  terminator     fd terminator: central terminator from bacteriophage fd (Otsuka and Kunisawa, 1982)
   3522..4110    +  rep_origin     ori: high-copy-number ColE1/pMB1/pBR322/pUC origin of replication
   4296..4435    -  misc_feature   bom: basis of mobility region from pBR322
   4537..4728    -  CDS            rop: Rop protein, which maintains plasmids at low copy number; rop
   4768..9       +  CDS            mbeC (fragment) (across the origin): MBEC_ECOLX - Experimental evidence at protein level: Swiss-Prot protein existence level 1. Required for efficient mobilization of ColE1 plasmid and is thus essential to promote the specific transfer of the plasmid during conjugation. Probably functions by inducing DNA bending, helping the MbeA relaxase to melt the DNA around the nic site and cleave the phosphodiester bond. Binds specifically double-stranded DNA (dsDNA) containing the ColE1 oriT but does not recognize the inverted repeat (IR). From Escherichia coli.
