[The description below was written by a language model from this plasmid's Addgene catalogue record and pLannotate feature annotations shown in this document.]
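Description:
pIW090 is a bacterial co-expression plasmid built on pST39, a polycistronic T7-based vector designed for producing multi-subunit protein complexes in E. coli. It is propagated through a ColE1/pMB1-type origin and selected with ampicillin via the bla gene under its own promoter. The catalogue lists it as high copy, although the feature table also detects the pBR322-derived bom region and a rop gene, which normally moderates copy number. The sequenced record is 4,869 nt.

The payload is a single transcription unit driven by one T7 promoter and closed by a T7 terminator, so expression requires a host that supplies T7 RNA polymerase. Within this unit are two open reading frames, each preceded by its own bacteriophage T7 gene 10 ribosome binding site. The first encodes untagged human Ska2. The second encodes human Ska1 fused at its N terminus to a His affinity tag, a TEV protease cleavage site and EGFP. Translating both proteins from one mRNA favours assembly of the two subunits in the cell, and the His tag on Ska1 allows the complex to be captured by metal affinity, with the TEV site positioned to remove the His tag while leaving EGFP attached. The short lacZα and T7 gene 10-related fragments annotated between cassettes are probably residual vector or linker sequence rather than functional elements.

The record lists K223A and K226A substitutions but does not say explicitly which subunit carries them; Ska2 is too short to contain these positions, so they must lie in Ska1. Both proteins are components of the Ska1 complex, a microtubule-binding part of the outer kinetochore. The plasmid is used to produce fluorescent recombinant mutant protein, and the associated study examines the tubulin-interacting surfaces needed for Ska1 microtubule tip tracking.
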