Addgene plasmid #134129: pIW090
Purpose: Bacterial expression of GFP-Ska1 and Ska2
Depositing lab: Iain Cheeseman. Depositing organization: Whitehead Institute for Biomedical Research. Publication: Microtubule Tip Tracking by the Spindle and Kinetochore Protein Ska1 Requires Diverse Tubulin-Interacting Surfaces. Monda JK, Whitney IP, Tarasovetc EV, Wilson-Kubalek E, Milligan RA, Grishchuk EL, Cheeseman IM. Curr Biol. 2017 Dec 4;27(23):3666-3675.e6. doi: 10.1016/j.cub.2017.10.018. Epub 2017 Nov 16. PubMed 29153323.
Backbone
  Vector backbone: pST39
  Backbone manufacturer: Song Tan (Addgene plasmid # 64009)
  Vector type: Bacterial Expression
Growth in bacteria
  Bacterial resistance: Ampicillin, 100 μg/mL
  Growth temperature: 37°C
  Growth strain: DH5alpha
  Copy number: High Copy
Gene/Insert
  Gene/Insert name: His-GFP-human Ska1 ; human Ska2
  Species: H. sapiens (human)
  Mutation: K223A K226A
  Tag / fusion protein: GFP (N terminal on insert)
  Cloning method: Restriction Enzyme; 5′ cloning site unknown (unknown if destroyed); 3′ cloning site unknown (unknown if destroyed)
Terms and licenses: Academic/Nonprofit Terms; Industry Terms: Not Available to Industry
How to cite: pIW090 was a gift from Iain Cheeseman (Addgene plasmid # 134129 ; http://n2t.net/addgene:134129 ; RRID:Addgene_134129)
